Addgene plasmid #107231: MSCV-IRES_Tomato MEF2C S222D
Purpose: hMEF2C phosphomimetic obtained from Quikchange Lightning Mutagenesis
Depositing lab: Alex Kentsis. Depositing organization: Memorial Sloan-Kettering Cancer Center. Publication: MEF2C Phosphorylation Is Required for Chemotherapy Resistance in Acute Myeloid Leukemia. Brown FC, Still E, Koche RP, Yim CY, Takao S, Cifani P, Reed C, Gunasekera S, Ficarro SB, Romanienko P, Mark W, McCarthy C, de Stanchina E, Gonen M, Seshan V, Bhola P, O'Donnell C, Spitzer B, Stutzke C, Lavallee VP, Hebert J, Krivtsov AV, Melnick A, Paietta EM, Tallman MS, Letai A, Sauvageau G, Pouliot G, Levine R, Marto JA, Armstrong SA, Kentsis A. Cancer Discov. 2018 Apr;8(4):478-497. doi: 10.1158/2159-8290.CD-17-1271. Epub 2018 Feb 5. PubMed 29431698.
Backbone
  Vector backbone: MSCV-IRES-Tomato
  Backbone manufacturer: Scott Armstrong
  Vector type: Mammalian Expression, Retroviral
Growth in bacteria
  Bacterial resistance: Ampicillin, 100 μg/mL
  Growth temperature: 30°C
  Growth strain: NEB Stable
  Copy number: High Copy
Gene/Insert
  Gene/Insert name: MEF2C
  Species: H. sapiens (human)
  Mutation: S222D
  Entrez Gene: MEF2C (a.k.a. C5DELq14.3, DEL5q14.3, NEDHSIL)
Terms and licenses: Academic/Nonprofit Terms; Industry Terms: Not Available to Industry
Depositor comments: Please visit https://www.biorxiv.org/content/early/2017/02/09/107201 for bioRxiv preprint.
How to cite: MSCV-IRES_Tomato MEF2C S222D was a gift from Alex Kentsis (Addgene plasmid # 107231 ; http://n2t.net/addgene:107231 ; RRID:Addgene_107231)
