[The description below was written by a language model from this plasmid's Addgene catalogue record and pLannotate feature annotations shown in this document.]
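Description:
MSCV-IRES_Tomato MEF2C S222D is an 8,379 bp gammaretroviral expression plasmid built on the MSCV-IRES-Tomato backbone, designed to deliver a mutant human MEF2C into mammalian cells by retroviral transduction. The viral cassette is framed by 5' and 3' long terminal repeats from murine embryonic stem cell virus. It also carries the MESV Ψ packaging signal and a truncated, start-codon-less MMLV gag segment, which together support encapsidation of the genomic RNA when the structural and enzymatic viral proteins are supplied in trans by a packaging system. No separate internal promoter is annotated, so expression of the insert is presumably driven from the 5' LTR. In bacteria the plasmid replicates from a high-copy ColE1/pUC-type origin and is selected with ampicillin through the bla gene. The remaining annotated pieces (lac promoter/operator, and fragments of lacI, lacZα, rop, bom and the tetracycline resistance gene) are non-functional remnants of earlier cloning vectors.

The payload is a bicistronic transcript. The human MEF2C coding sequence comes first, encoding a MEF2-element-binding transcription activator with a serine-to-aspartate substitution at residue 222, introduced by site-directed mutagenesis as a phosphomimetic. It is followed by an EMCV IRES that permits cap-independent translation of tdTomato from the same mRNA. The orange-red fluorescence therefore marks transduced cells that express the MEF2C transcript, so they can be tracked or sorted without drug selection. The associated publication concerns the requirement for MEF2C phosphorylation in chemotherapy resistance in acute myeloid leukemia. This suggests the construct is used to mimic constitutive S222 phosphorylation in functional comparisons, although the record does not specify particular experiments.
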