Features (pLannotate 1.2.2; 20 found; start..end, strand, type, name):
      1..516     +  LTR            5' LTR: 5' long terminal repeat from murine embryonic stem cell virus
    580..921     +  misc_feature   MESV Ψ: packaging signal of murine embryonic stem cell virus
    988..1404    +  CDS            gag (truncated): truncated Moloney murine leukemia virus (MMLV) gag gene lacking the start codon
   1428..2846    +  CDS            MEF2C: MEF2C_HUMAN - Experimental evidence at protein level: Swiss-Prot protein existence level 1. Transcription activator which binds specifically to the MEF2 element present in the regulatory regions of many muscle-specific genes. Controls cardiac morphogenesis and myogenesis, and is also involved in vascular development. Enhances transcriptional activation mediated by SOX18. Plays an essential role in hippocampal-dependent learning and memory by suppressing the number of excitatory synapses and thus regulating basal and evoked synaptic transmission. Crucial for normal neuronal development, distrib
   2850..2873    +  misc_feature   MCS (fragment): pBluescript multiple cloning site
   2876..3448    +  misc_feature   IRES: internal ribosome entry site (IRES) of the encephalomyocarditis virus (EMCV)
   3462..4889    +  CDS            tdTomato: tdTomato is a basic (constitutively fluorescent) orange fluorescent protein published in 2004, derived from Discosoma sp.. It is reported to be a somewhat slowly-maturing tandem dimer with low acid sensitivity.
   4893..4917    +  misc_feature   MCS (fragment): pBluescript multiple cloning site
   4957..5471    +  LTR            3' LTR: 3' long terminal repeat from murine embryonic stem cell virus
   5511..5527    -  protein_bind   lac operator: The lac repressor binds to the lac operator to inhibit transcription in E. coli. This inhibition can be relieved by adding lactose or isopropyl-β-D-thiogalactopyranoside (IPTG). lac repressor encoded by lacI
   5535..5565    -  promoter       lac promoter: promoter for the E. coli lac operon
   5580..5601    -  protein_bind   CAP binding site: CAP binding activates transcription in the presence of cAMP. E. coli catabolite activator protein
   5614..5706    -  CDS            lacI (fragment): lac repressor; lacI; The lac repressor binds to the lac operator to inhibit transcription in E. coli. This inhibition can be relieved by adding lactose or isopropyl-β-D-thiogalactopyranoside (IPTG).
   5889..6477    -  rep_origin     ori: high-copy-number ColE1/pMB1/pBR322/pUC origin of replication
   6648..7508    -  CDS            AmpR: β-lactamase; bla; confers resistance to ampicillin, carbenicillin, and related antibiotics
   7509..7613    -  promoter       AmpR promoter: bla
   7708..7743    +  CDS            rop (fragment): Rop protein, which maintains plasmids at low copy number; rop
   7845..7944    +  misc_feature   bom (fragment): basis of mobility region from pBR322
   7950..8104    -  CDS            lacZα (fragment): LacZα fragment of β-galactosidase; lacZ fragment
   8107..8379    -  CDS            TcR (fragment): tetracycline efflux protein; tet; confers resistance to tetracycline
>Addgene plasmid #107231 | MSCV-IRES_Tomato MEF2C S222D | depositor full sequence | sequence record 202261 | MSCV-IRES_Tomato MEF2C S222D sequence 8379 bps
TGAAAGACCCCACCTGTAGGTTTGGCAAGCTAGCTTAAGTAACGCCATTTTGCAAGGCATGGAAAATACA
TAACTGAGAATAGAGAAGTTCAGATCAAGGTTAGGAACAGAGAGACAGCAGAATATGGGCCAAACAGGAT
ATCTGTGGTAAGCAGTTCCTGCCCCGGCTCAGGGCCAAGAACAGATGGTCCCCAGATGCGGTCCCGCCCT
CAGCAGTTTCTAGAGAACCATCAGATGTTTCCAGGGTGCCCCAAGGACCTGAAAATGACCCTGTGCCTTA
TTTGAACTAACCAATCAGTTCGCTTCTCGCTTCTGTTCGCGCGCTTCTGCTCCCCGAGCTCAATAAAAGA
GCCCACAACCCCTCACTCGGCGCGCCAGTCCTCCGATAGACTGCGTCGCCCGGGTACCCGTATTCCCAAT
AAAGCCTCTTGCTGTTTGCATCCGAATCGTGGACTCGCTGATCCTTGGGAGGGTCTCCTCAGATTGATTG
ACTGCCCACCTCGGGGGTCTTTCATTTGGAGGTTCCACCGAGATTTGGAGACCCCTGCCTAGGGACCACC
GACCCCCCCGCCGGGAGGTAAGCTGGCCAGCGGTCGTTTCGTGTCTGTCTCTGTCTTTGTGCGTGTTTGT
GCCGGCATCTAATGTTTGCGCCTGCGTCTGTACTAGTTAGCTAACTAGCTCTGTATCTGGCGGACCCGTG
GTGGAACTGACGAGTTCTGAACACCCGGCCGCAACCCTGGGAGACGTCCCAGGGACTTTGGGGGCCGTTT
TTGTGGCCCGACCTGAGGAAGGGAGTCGATGTGGAATCCGACCCCGTCAGGATATGTGGTTCTGGTAGGA
GACGAGAACCTAAAACAGTTCCCGCCTCCGTCTGAATTTTTGCTTTCGGTTTGGAACCGAAGCCGCGCGT
CTTGTCTGCTGCAGCGCTGCAGCATCGTTCTGTGTTGTCTCTGTCTGACTGTGTTTCTGTATTTGTCTGA
AAATTAGGGCCAGACTGTTACCACTCCCTTAAGTTTGACCTTAGGTCACTGGAAAGATGTCGAGCGGATC
GCTCACAACCAGTCGGTAGATGTCAAGAAGAGACGTTGGGTTACCTTCTGCTCTGCAGAATGGCCAACCT
TTAACGTCGGATGGCCGCGAGACGGCACCTTTAACCGAGACCTCATCACCCAGGTTAAGATCAAGGTCTT
TTCACCTGGCCCGCATGGACACCCAGACCAGGTCCCCTACATCGTGACCTGGGAAGCCTTGGCTTTTGAC
CCCCCTCCCTGGGTCAAGCCCTTTGTACACCCTAAGCCTCCGCCTCCTCTTCCTCCATCCGCCCCGTCTC
TCCCCCTTGAACCTCCTCGTTCGACCCCGCCTCGATCCTCCCTTTATCCAGCCCTCACTCCTTCTCTAGG
CGCCGGAATTAGATCTCTCGAGCCACCATGGGGAGAAAAAAGATTCAGATTACGAGGATTATGGATGAAC
GTAACAGACAGGTGACATTTACAAAGAGGAAATTTGGGTTGATGAAGAAGGCTTATGAGCTGAGCGTGCT
GTGTGACTGTGAGATTGCGCTGATCATCTTCAACAGCACCAACAAGCTGTTCCAGTATGCCAGCACCGAC
ATGGACAAAGTGCTTCTCAAGTACACGGAGTACAACGAGCCGCATGAGAGCCGGACAAACTCAGACATCG
TGGAGACGTTGAGAAAGAAGGGCCTTAATGGCTGTGACAGCCCAGACCCCGATGCGGACGATTCCGTAGG
TCACAGCCCTGAGTCTGAGGACAAGTACAGGAAAATTAACGAAGATATTGATCTAATGATCAGCAGGCAA
AGATTGTGTGCTGTTCCACCTCCCAACTTCGAGATGCCAGTCTCCATCCCAGTGTCCAGCCACAACAGTT
TGGTGTACAGCAACCCTGTCAGCTCACTGGGAAACCCCAACCTATTGCCACTGGCTCACCCTTCTCTGCA
GAGGAATAGTATGTCTCCTGGTGTAACACATCGACCTCCAAGTGCAGGTAACACAGGTGGTCTGATGGGT
GGAGACCTCACGTCTGGTGCAGGCACCAGTGCAGGGAACGGGTATGGCAATCCCCGAAACGACCCAGGTC
TGCTGGTCTCACCTGGTAACTTGAACAAGAATATGCAAGCAAAATCTCCTCCCCCAATGAATTTAGGAAT
GAATAACCGTAAACCAGATCTCCGAGTTCTTATTCCACCAGGCAGCAAGAATACGATGCCATCAGTGTCT
GAGGATGTCGACCTGCTTTTGAATCAAAGGATAAATAACTCCCAGTCGGCTCAGTCATTGGCTACCCCAG
TGGTTTCCGTAGCAACTCCTACTTTACCAGGACAAGGAATGGGAGGATATCCATCAGCCATTTCAACAAC
ATATGGTACGGAGTACTCTCTGAGTAGTGCAGACCTGTCATCTCTGTCTGGGTTTAACACCGCCAGCGCT
CTTCACCTTGGTTCAGTAACTGGCTGGCAACAGCAACACCTACATAACATGCCACCATCTGCCCTCAGTC
AGTTGGGAGCTTGCACTAGCACTCATTTATCTCAGAGTTCAAATCTCTCCCTGCCTTCTACTCAAAGCCT
CAACATCAAGTCAGAACCTGTTTCTCCTCCTAGAGACCGTACCACCACCCCTTCGAGATACCCACAACAC
ACGCGCCACGAGGCGGGGAGATCTCCTGTTGACAGCTTGAGCAGCTGTAGCAGTTCGTACGACGGGAGCG
ACCGAGAGGATCACCGGAACGAATTCCACTCCCCCATTGGACTCACCAGACCTTCGCCGGACGAAAGGGA
AAGTCCCTCAGTCAAGCGCATGCGACTTTCTGAAGGATGGGCAACATAAGGATCCCCCGGGCTGCAGGAA
TTCCGCCCCTCTCCCTCCCCCCCCCCTAACGTTACTGGCCGAAGCCGCTTGGAATAAGGCCGGTGTGCGT
TTGTCTATATGTTATTTTCCACCATATTGCCGTCTTTTGGCAATGTGAGGGCCCGGAAACCTGGCCCTGT
CTTCTTGACGAGCATTCCTAGGGGTCTTTCCCCTCTCGCCAAAGGAATGCAAGGTCTGTTGAATGTCGTG
AAGGAAGCAGTTCCTCTGGAAGCTTCTTGAAGACAAACAACGTCTGTAGCGACCCTTTGCAGGCAGCGGA
ACCCCCCACCTGGCGACAGGTGCCTCTGCGGCCAAAAGCCACGTGTATAAGATACACCTGCAAAGGCGGC
ACAACCCCAGTGCCACGTTGTGAGTTGGATAGTTGTGGAAAGAGTCAAATGGCTCTCCTCAAGCGTATTC
AACAAGGGGCTGAAGGATGCCCAGAAGGTACCCCATTGTATGGGATCTGATCTGGGGCCTCGGTGCACAT
GCTTTACATGTGTTTAGTCGAGGTTAAAAAACGTCTAGGCCCCCCGAACCACGGGGACGTGGTTTTCCTT
TGAAAAACACGATGATAATATGGCCACAACCATGGTGAGCAAGGGCGAGGAGGTCATCAAAGAGTTCATG
CGCTTCAAGGTGCGCATGGAGGGCTCCATGAACGGCCACGAGTTCGAGATCGAGGGCGAGGGCGAGGGCC
GCCCCTACGAGGGCACCCAGACCGCCAAGCTGAAGGTGACCAAGGGCGGCCCCCTGCCCTTCGCCTGGGA
CATCCTGTCCCCCCAGTTCATGTACGGCTCCAAGGCGTACGTGAAGCACCCCGCCGACATCCCCGATTAC
AAGAAGCTGTCCTTCCCCGAGGGCTTCAAGTGGGAGCGCGTGATGAACTTCGAGGACGGCGGTCTGGTGA
CCGTGACCCAGGACTCCTCCCTGCAGGACGGCACGCTGATCTACAAGGTGAAGATGCGCGGCACCAACTT
CCCCCCCGACGGCCCCGTAATGCAGAAGAAGACCATGGGCTGGGAGGCCTCCACCGAGCGCCTGTACCCC
CGCGACGGCGTGCTGAAGGGCGAGATCCACCAGGCCCTGAAGCTGAAGGACGGCGGCCACTACCTGGTGG
AGTTCAAGACCATCTACATGGCCAAGAAGCCCGTGCAACTGCCCGGCTACTACTACGTGGACACCAAGCT
GGACATCACCTCCCACAACGAGGACTACACCATCGTGGAACAGTACGAGCGCTCCGAGGGCCGCCACCAC
CTGTTCCTGGGGCATGGCACCGGCAGCACCGGCAGCGGCAGCTCCGGCACCGCCTCCTCCGAGGACAACA
ACATGGCCGTCATCAAAGAGTTCATGCGCTTCAAGGTGCGCATGGAGGGCTCCATGAACGGCCACGAGTT
CGAGATCGAGGGCGAGGGCGAGGGCCGCCCCTACGAGGGCACCCAGACCGCCAAGCTGAAGGTGACCAAG
GGCGGCCCCCTGCCCTTCGCCTGGGACATCCTGTCCCCCCAGTTCATGTACGGCTCCAAGGCGTACGTGA
AGCACCCCGCCGACATCCCCGATTACAAGAAGCTGTCCTTCCCCGAGGGCTTCAAGTGGGAGCGCGTGAT
GAACTTCGAGGACGGCGGTCTGGTGACCGTGACCCAGGACTCCTCCCTGCAGGACGGCACGCTGATCTAC
AAGGTGAAGATGCGCGGCACCAACTTCCCCCCCGACGGCCCCGTAATGCAGAAGAAGACCATGGGCTGGG
AGGCCTCCACCGAGCGCCTGTACCCCCGCGACGGCGTGCTGAAGGGCGAGATCCACCAGGCCCTGAAGCT
GAAGGACGGCGGCCACTACCTGGTGGAGTTCAAGACCATCTACATGGCCAAGAAGCCCGTGCAACTGCCC
GGCTACTACTACGTGGACACCAAGCTGGACATCACCTCCCACAACGAGGACTACACCATCGTGGAACAGT
ACGAGCGCTCCGAGGGCCGCCACCACCTGTTCCTGTACGGCATGGACGAGCTGTACAAGTAAGAATTCGA
TATCAAGCTTATCGATAAAATAAAAGATTTTATTTAGTCTCCAGAAAAAGGGGGGAATGAAAGACCCCAC
CTGTAGGTTTGGCAAGCTAGCTTAATTAACGCCATTTTGCAAGGCATGGAAAATACATAACTGAGAATAG
AGAAGTTCAGATCAAGGTTAGGAACAGAGAGACAGCAGAATATGGGCCAAACAGGATATCTGTGGTAAGC
AGTTCCTGCCCCGGCTCAGGGCCAAGAACAGATGGTCCCCAGATGCGGTCCCGCCCTCAGCAGTTTCTAG
AGAACCATCAGATGTTTCCAGGGTGCCCCAAGGACCTGAAAATGACCCTGTGCCTTATTTGAACTAACCA
ATCAGTTCGCTTCTCGCTTCTGTTCGCGCGCTTCTGCTCCCCGAGCTCAATAAAAGAGCCCACAACCCCT
CACTCGGCGCGCCAGTCCTCCGATAGACTGCGTCGCCCGGGTACCCGTGTATCCAATAAACCCTCTTGCA
GTTGCATCCGACTTGTGGTCTCGCTGTTCCTTGGGAGGGTCTCCTCTGAGTGATTGACTACCCGTCAGCG
GGGGTCTTTCAGAATTGGTAATCATGGTCATAGCTGTTTCCTGTGTGAAATTGTTATCCGCTCACAATTC
CACACAACATACGAGCCGGAAGCATAAAGTGTAAAGCCTGGGGTGCCTAATGAGTGAGCTAACTCACATT
AATTGCGTTGCGCTCACTGCCCGCTTTCCAGTCGGGAAACCTGTCGTGCCAGCTGCATTAATGAATCGGC
CAACGCGCGGGGAGAGGCGGTTTGCGTATTGGGCGCTCTTCCGCTTCCTCGCTCACTGACTCGCTGCGCT
CGGTCGTTCGGCTGCGGCGAGCGGTATCAGCTCACTCAAAGGCGGTAATACGGTTATCCACAGAATCAGG
GGATAACGCAGGAAAGAACATGTGAGCAAAAGGCCAGCAAAAGGCCAGGAACCGTAAAAAGGCCGCGTTG
CTGGCGTTTTTCCATAGGCTCCGCCCCCCTGACGAGCATCACAAAAATCGACGCTCAAGTCAGAGGTGGC
GAAACCCGACAGGACTATAAAGATACCAGGCGTTTCCCCCTGGAAGCTCCCTCGTGCGCTCTCCTGTTCC
GACCCTGCCGCTTACCGGATACCTGTCCGCCTTTCTCCCTTCGGGAAGCGTGGCGCTTTCTCATAGCTCA
CGCTGTAGGTATCTCAGTTCGGTGTAGGTCGTTCGCTCCAAGCTGGGCTGTGTGCACGAACCCCCCGTTC
AGCCCGACCGCTGCGCCTTATCCGGTAACTATCGTCTTGAGTCCAACCCGGTAAGACACGACTTATCGCC
ACTGGCAGCAGCCACTGGTAACAGGATTAGCAGAGCGAGGTATGTAGGCGGTGCTACAGAGTTCTTGAAG
TGGTGGCCTAACTACGGCTACACTAGAAGGACAGTATTTGGTATCTGCGCTCTGCTGAAGCCAGTTACCT
TCGGAAAAAGAGTTGGTAGCTCTTGATCCGGCAAACAAACCACCGCTGGTAGCGGTGGTTTTTTTGTTTG
CAAGCAGCAGATTACGCGCAGAAAAAAAGGATCTCAAGAAGATCCTTTGATCTTTTCTACGGGGTCTGAC
GCTCAGTGGAACGAAAACTCACGTTAAGGGATTTTGGTCATGAGATTATCAAAAAGGATCTTCACCTAGA
TCCTTTTAAATTAAAAATGAAGTTTTAAATCAATCTAAAGTATATATGAGTAAACTTGGTCTGACAGTTA
CCAATGCTTAATCAGTGAGGCACCTATCTCAGCGATCTGTCTATTTCGTTCATCCATAGTTGCCTGACTC
CCCGTCGTGTAGATAACTACGATACGGGAGGGCTTACCATCTGGCCCCAGTGCTGCAATGATACCGCGAG
ACCCACGCTCACCGGCTCCAGATTTATCAGCAATAAACCAGCCAGCCGGAAGGGCCGAGCGCAGAAGTGG
TCCTGCAACTTTATCCGCCTCCATCCAGTCTATTAATTGTTGCCGGGAAGCTAGAGTAAGTAGTTCGCCA
GTTAATAGTTTGCGCAACGTTGTTGCCATTGCTACAGGCATCGTGGTGTCACGCTCGTCGTTTGGTATGG
CTTCATTCAGCTCCGGTTCCCAACGATCAAGGCGAGTTACATGATCCCCCATGTTGTGCAAAAAAGCGGT
TAGCTCCTTCGGTCCTCCGATCGTTGTCAGAAGTAAGTTGGCCGCAGTGTTATCACTCATGGTTATGGCA
GCACTGCATAATTCTCTTACTGTCATGCCATCCGTAAGATGCTTTTCTGTGACTGGTGAGTACTCAACCA
AGTCATTCTGAGAATAGTGTATGCGGCGACCGAGTTGCTCTTGCCCGGCGTCAATACGGGATAATACCGC
GCCACATAGCAGAACTTTAAAAGTGCTCATCATTGGAAAACGTTCTTCGGGGCGAAAACTCTCAAGGATC
TTACCGCTGTTGAGATCCAGTTCGATGTAACCCACTCGTGCACCCAACTGATCTTCAGCATCTTTTACTT
TCACCAGCGTTTCTGGGTGAGCAAAAACAGGAAGGCAAAATGCCGCAAAAAAGGGAATAAGGGCGACACG
GAAATGTTGAATACTCATACTCTTCCTTTTTCAATATTATTGAAGCATTTATCAGGGTTATTGTCTCATG
AGCGGATACATATTTGAATGTATTTAGAAAAATAAACAAATAGGGGTTCCGCGCACATTTCCCCGAAAAG
TGCCACCTGACGTCTAAGAAACCATTATTATCATGACATTAACCTATAAAAATAGGCGTATCACGAGGCC
CTTTCGTCTCGCGCGTTTCGGTGATGACGGTGAAAACCTCTGACACATGCAGCTCCCGGAGACGGTCACA
GCTTGTCTGTAAGCGGATGCCGGGAGCAGACAAGCCCGTCAGGGCGCGTCAGCGGGTGTTGGCGGGTGTC
GGGGCTGGCTTAACTATGCGGCATCAGAGCAGATTGTACTGAGAGTGCACCATATGCGGTGTGAAATACC
GCACAGATGCGTAAGGAGAAAATACCGCATCAGGCGCCATTCGCCATTCAGGCTGCGCAACTGTTGGGAA
GGGCGATCGGTGCGGGCCTCTTCGCTATTACGCCAGCTGGCGAAAGGGGGATGTGCTGCAAGGCGATTAA
GTTGGGTAACGCCAGGGTTTTCCCAGTCACGACGTTGTAAAACGACGGCCAGTGCCACGCTCTCCCTTAT
GCGACTCCTGCATTAGGAAGCAGCCCAGTAGTAGGTTGAGGCCGTTGAGCACCGCCGCCGCAAGGAATGG
TGCATGCAAGGAGATGGCGCCCAACAGTCCCCCGGCCACGGGGCCTGCCACCATACCCACGCCGAAACAA
GCGCTCATGAGCCCGAAGTGGCGAGCCCGATCTTCCCCATCGGTGATGTCGGCGATATAGGCGCCAGCAA
CCGCACCTGTGGCGCCGGTGATGCCGGCCACGATGCGTCCGGCGTAGAG
