>Addgene plasmid #107231 | MSCV-IRES_Tomato MEF2C S222D | addgene partial sequence | sequence record 204318 | Addgene Partial NGS Result
GCGCGCTTCTGCTCCCCGAGCTCAATAAAAGAGCCCACAACCCCTCACTCGGCGCGCCAGTCCTCCGATA
GACTGCGTCGCCCGGGTACCCGTATTCCCAATAAAGCCTCTTGCTGTTTGCATCCGAATCGTGGACTCGC
TGATCCTTGGGAGGGTCTCCTCAGATTGATTGACTGCCCACCTCGGGGGTCTTTCATTTGGAGGTTCCAC
CGAGATTTGGAGACCCCTGCCTAGGGACCACCGACCCCCCCGCCGGGAGGTAAGCTGGCCAGCGGTCGTT
TCGTGTCTGTCTCTGTCTTTGTGCGTGTTTGTGCCGGCATCTAATGTTTGCGCCTGCGTCTGTACTAGTT
AGCTAACTAGCTCTGTATCTGGCGGACCCGTGGTGGAACTGACGAGTTCTGAACACCCGGCCGCAACCCT
GGGAGACGTCCCAGGGACTTTGGGGGCCGTTTTTGTGGCCCGACCTGAGGAAGGGAGTCGATGTGGAATC
CGACCCCGTCAGGATATGTGGTTCTGGTAGGAGACGAGAACCTAAAACAGTTCCCGCCTCCGTCTGAATT
TTTGCTTTCGGTTTGGAACCGAAGCCGCGCGTCTTGTCTGCTGCAGCGCTGCAGCATCGTTCTGTGTTGT
CTCTGTCTGACTGTGTTTCTGTATTTGTCTGAAAATTAGGGCCAGACTGTTACCACTCCCTTAAGTTTGA
CCTTAGGTCACTGGAAAGATGTCGAGCGGATCGCTCACAACCAGTCGGTAGATGTCAAGAAGAGACGTTG
GGTTACCTTCTGCTCTGCAGAATGGCCAACCTTTAACGTCGGATGGCCGCGAGACGGCACCTTTAACCGA
GACCTCATCACCCAGGTTAAGATCAAGGTCTTTTCACCTGGCCCGCATGGACACCCAGACCAGGTCCCCT
ACATCGTGACCTGGGAAGCCTTGGCTTTTGACCCCCCTCCCTGGGTCAAGCCCTTTGTACACCCTAAGCC
TCCGCCTCCTCTTCCTCCATCCGCCCCGTCTCTCCCCCTTGAACCTCCTCGTTCGACCCCGCCTCGATCC
TCCCTTTATCCAGCCCTCACTCCTTCTCTAGGCGCCGGAATTAGATCTCTCGAGCCACCATGGGGAGAAA
AAAGATTCAGATTACGAGGATTATGGATGAACGTAACAGACAGGTGACATTTACAAAGAGGAAATTTGGG
TTGATGAAGAAGGCTTATGAGCTGAGCGTGCTGTGTGACTGTGAGATTGCGCTGATCATCTTCAACAGCA
CCAACAAGCTGTTCCAGTATGCCAGCACCGACATGGACAAAGTGCTTCTCAAGTACACGGAGTACAACGA
GCCGCATGAGAGCCGGACAAACTCAGACATCGTGGAGACGTTGAGAAAGAAGGGCCTTAATGGCTGTGAC
AGCCCAGACCCCGATGCGGACGATTCCGTAGGTCACAGCCCTGAGTCTGAGGACAAGTACAGGAAAATTA
ACGAAGATATTGATCTAATGATCAGCAGGCAAAGATTGTGTGCTGTTCCACCTCCCAACTTCGAGATGCC
AGTCTCCATCCCAGTGTCCAGCCACAACAGTTTGGTGTACAGCAACCCTGTCAGCTCACTGGGAAACCCC
AACCTATTGCCACTGGCTCACCCTTCTCTGCAGAGGAATAGTATGTCTCCTGGTGTAACACATCGACCTC
CAAGTGCAGGTAACACAGGTGGTCTGATGGGTGGAGACCTCACGTCTGGTGCAGGCACCAGTGCAGGGAA
CGGGTATGGCAATCCCCGAAACGACCCAGGTCTGCTGGTCTCACCTGGTAACTTGAACAAGAATATGCAA
GCAAAATCTCCTCCCCCAATGAATTTAGGAATGAATAACCGTAAACCAGATCTCCGAGTTCTTATTCCAC
CAGGCAGCAAGAATACGATGCCATCAGTGTCTGAGGATGTCGACCTGCTTTTGAATCAAAGGATAAATAA
CTCCCAGTCGGCTCAGTCATTGGCTACCCCAGTGGTTTCCGTAGCAACTCCTACTTTACCAGGACAAGGA
ATGGGAGGATATCCATCAGCCATTTCAACAACATATGGTACGGAGTACTCTCTGAGTAGTGCAGACCTGT
CATCTCTGTCTGGGTTTAACACCGCCAGCGCTCTTCACCTTGGTTCAGTAACTGGCTGGCAACAGCAACA
CCTACATAACATGCCACCATCTGCCCTCAGTCAGTTGGGAGCTTGCACTAGCACTCATTTATCTCAGAGT
TCAAATCTCTCCCTGCCTTCTACTCAAAGCCTCAACATCAAGTCAGAACCTGTTTCTCCTCCTAGAGACC
GTACCACCACCCCTTCGAGATACCCACAACACACGCGCCACGAGGCGGGGAGATCTCCTGTTGACAGCTT
GAGCAGCTGTAGCAGTTCGTACGACGGGAGCGACCGAGAGGATCACCGGAACGAATTCCACTCCCCCATT
GGACTCACCAGACCTTCGCCGGACGAAAGGGAAAGTCCCTCAGTCAAGCGCATGCGACTTTCTGAAGGAT
GGGCAACATAAGGATCCCCCGGGCTGCAGGAATTCCGCCCCTCTCCCTCCCCCCCCCCTAACGTTACTGG
CCGAAGCCGCTTGGAATAAGGCCGGTGTGCGTTTGTCTATATGTTATTTTCCACCATATTGCCGTCTTTT
GGCAATGTGAGGGCCCGGAAACCTGGCCCTGTCTTCTTGACGAGCATTCCTAGGGGTCTTTCCCCTCTCG
CCAAAGGAATGCAAGGTCTGTTGAATGTCGTGAAGGAAGCAGTTCCTCTGGAAGCTTCTTGAAGACAAAC
AACGTCTGTAGCGACCCTTTGCAGGCAGCGGAACCCCCCACCTGGCGACAGGTGCCTCTGCGGCCAAAAG
CCACGTGTATAAGATACACCTGCAAAGGCGGCACAACCCCAGTGCCACGTTGTGAGTTGGATAGTTGTGG
AAAGAGTCAAATGGCTCTCCTCAAGCGTATTCAACAAGGGGCTGAAGGATGCCCAGAAGGTACCCCATTG
TATGGGATCTGATCTGGGGCCTCGGTGCACATGCTTTACATGTGTTTAGTCGAGGTTAAAAAACGTCTAG
GCCCCCCGAACCACGGGGACGTGGTTTTCCTTTGAAAAACACGATGATAATATGGCCACAACCATGGTGA
GCAAGGGCGAGGAGGTCATCAAAGAGTTCATGCGCTTCAAGGTGCGCATGGAGGGCTCCATGAACGGCCA
CGAGTTCGAGATCGAGGGCGAGGGCGAGGGCCGCCCCTACGAGGGCACCCAGACCGCCAAGCTGAAGGTG
ACCAAGGGCGGCCCCCTGCCCTTCGCCTGGGACATCCTGTCCCCCCAGTTCATGTACGGCTCCAAGGCGT
ACGTGAAGCACCCCGCCGACATCCCCGATTACAAGAAGCTGTCCTTCCCCGAGGGCTTCAAGTGGGAGCG
CGTGATGAACTTCGAGGACGGCGGTCTGGTGACCGTGACCCAGGACTCCTCCCTGCAGGACGGCACGCTG
ATCTACAAGGTGAAGATGCGCGGCACCAACTTCCCCCCCGACGGCCCCGTAATGCAGAAGAAGACCATGG
GCTGGGAGGCCTCCACCGAGCGCCTGTACCCCCGCGACGGCGTGCTGAAGGGCGAGATCCACCAGGCCCT
GAAGCTGAAGGACGGCGGCCACTACCTGGTGGAGTTCAAGACCATCTACATGGCCAAGAAGCCCGTGCAA
CTGCCCGGCTACTACTACGTGGACACCAAGCTGGACATCACCTCCCACAACGAGGACTACACCATCGTGG
AACAGTACGAGCGCTCCGAGGGCCGCCACCACCTGTTCCTGGGGCATGGCACCGGCAGCACCGGCAGCGG
CAGCTCCGGCACCGCCTCCTCCGAGGACAACAACATGGCCGTCATCAAAGAGTTCATGCGCTTCAAGGTG
CGCATGGAGGGCTCCATGAACGGCCACGAGTTCGAGATCGAGGGCGAGGGCGAGGGCCGCCCCTACGAGG
GCACCCAGACCGCCAAGCTGAAGGTGACCAAGGGCGGCCCCCTGCCCTTCGCCTGGGACATCCTGTCCCC
CCAGTTCATGTACGGCTCCAAGGCGTACGTGAAGCACCCCGCCGACATCCCCGATTACAAGAAGCTGTCC
TTCCCCGAGGGCTTCAAGTGGGAGCGCGTGATGAACTTCGAGGACGGCGGTCTGGTGACCGTGACCCAGG
ACTCCTCCCTGCAGGACGGCACGCTGATCTACAAGGTGAAGATGCGCGGCACCAACTTCCCCCCCGACGG
CCCCGTAATGCAGAAGAAGACCATGGGCTGGGAGGCCTCCACCGAGCGCCTGTACCCCCGCGACGGCGTG
CTGAAGGGCGAGATCCACCAGGCCCTGAAGCTGAAGGACGGCGGCCACTACCTGGTGGAGTTCAAGACCA
TCTACATGGCCAAGAAGCCCGTGCAACTGCCCGGCTACTACTACGTGGACACCAAGCTGGACATCACCTC
CCACAACGAGGACTACACCATCGTGGAACAGTACGAGCGCTCCGAGGGCCGCCACCACCTGTTCCTGTAC
GGCATGGACGAGCTGTACAAGTAAGAATTCGATATCAAGCTTATCGATAAAATAAAAGATTTTATTTAGT
CTCCAGAAAAAGGGGGGAATGAAAGACCCCACCTGTAGGTTTGGCAAGCTAGCTTAATTAACGCCATTTT
GCAAGGCATGGAAAATACATAACTGAGAATAGAGAAGTTCAGATCAAGGTTAGGAACAGAGAGACAGCAG
AATATGGGCCAAACAGGATATCTGTGGTAAGCAGTTCCTGCCCCGGCTCAGGGCCAAGAACAGATGGTCC
CCAGATGCGGTCCCGCCCTCAGCAGTTTCTAGAGAACCATCAGATGTTTCCAGGGTGCCCCAAGGACCTG
AAAATGACCCTGTGCCTTATTTGAACTAACCAATCAGTTCGCTTCTCGCTTCTGTTCGCGCGCTTCTGCT
CCCCGAGCTCAATAAAAGAGCCCACAACCCCTCACTCGGCGCGCCAGTCCT
